Addgene plasmid #144349: TFORF2699
Purpose: Lentiviral vector for overexpressing transcription factor ORFs with unique 24-bp barcodes. Barcodes facilitate identification of transcription factors in pooled screens.
Depositing lab: Feng Zhang. Depositing organization: Broad Institute. Publication: A transcription factor atlas of directed differentiation. Joung J, Ma S, Tay T, Geiger-Schuller KR, Kirchgatterer PC, Verdine VK, Guo B, Arias-Garcia MA, Allen WE, Singh A, Kuksenko O, Abudayyeh OO, Gootenberg JS, Fu Z, Macrae RK, Buenrostro JD, Regev A, Zhang F. Cell. 2023 Jan 5;186(1):209-229.e26. doi: 10.1016/j.cell.2022.11.026. PubMed 36608654.
Backbone
  Vector backbone: pLX_TRC317
  Backbone manufacturer: Broad Institute Genetic Perturbation Platform
  Backbone size w/o insert (bp): 8264
  Vector type: Mammalian Expression, Lentiviral
  Selectable markers: Puromycin
Growth in bacteria
  Bacterial resistance: Ampicillin, 100 μg/mL
  Growth temperature: 37°C
  Growth strain: NEB Stable
  Copy number: High Copy
Gene/Insert
  Gene/Insert name: KMT2B
  Species: H. sapiens (human)
  Insert size (bp): 8249
  Entrez Gene: KMT2B (a.k.a. CXXC10, DYT28, HRX2, MLL1B, MLL2, MLL4, MRD68, TRX2, WBP-7, WBP7)
  Promoter: EF1a
  Cloning method: Unknown
  Sequencing primers: 5′ GGGTGGAGACTGAAGTTAGGCCAG; 3′ CACATAGCGTAAAAGGAGCAACATAG
Terms and licenses: Academic/Nonprofit Terms; Industry Terms: Not Available to Industry
Depositor comments: NM_014727,ENST00000420124 . The transcription factor ORF portion of this plasmid was synthesized by Genewiz. Please test multiple small colonies in case of plasmid recombination. To make this collection available in a timely manner, a portion of this collection was not fully sequenced by Addgene. If an Addgene verified full plasmid sequence is not available, please contact us prior to placing an order to request the full sequence.
How to cite: TFORF2699 was a gift from Feng Zhang (Addgene plasmid # 144349 ; http://n2t.net/addgene:144349 ; RRID:Addgene_144349)
