[The description below was written by a language model from this plasmid's Addgene catalogue record and pLannotate feature annotations shown in this document.]
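Description:
TFORF2699 is a lentiviral mammalian expression plasmid built on the pLX_TRC317 backbone and carrying the human KMT2B open reading frame (also known as MLL2/MLL4/TRX2), which encodes a histone H3 lysine-4 methyltransferase. It belongs to a barcoded collection of transcription factor ORFs, in which each construct carries a unique 24-bp barcode so that the ORF can be identified in pooled overexpression screens. The feature table does not annotate the barcode itself. The fully sequenced plasmid is about 16.5 kb, roughly half of it the synthesized insert. In bacteria it replicates from a high-copy ColE1/pUC-type origin under ampicillin selection (AmpR), and an f1 origin is also present. The depositor notes a risk of recombination, which fits the large size and repeated LTR sequences.

The viral cassette has a third-generation, self-inactivating layout. An RSV promoter drives a truncated HIV-1 5' LTR, followed by the Ψ packaging signal with a gag fragment, the RRE for Rev-dependent export of the genomic RNA, and a cPPT/CTS element. It ends in a ΔU3 3' LTR, with an SV40 polyadenylation signal beyond it. Within the provirus, an SV40 early promoter/origin segment sits upstream of the puromycin N-acetyltransferase gene for selecting transduced cells. Downstream of that, the EF-1α promoter constitutively drives the KMT2B coding sequence, and a WPRE after the ORF enhances transcript stability and expression. A short U6 promoter fragment annotated between the ORF and the WPRE appears to be residual backbone sequence rather than a functional Pol III unit. The construct is intended for stable overexpression of KMT2B in mammalian cells, individually or within pooled screens such as directed-differentiation studies.
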