Features (pLannotate 1.2.2; 31 found; start..end, strand, type, name):
      5..231     +  promoter       RSV promoter: Rous sarcoma virus enhancer/promoter
    232..412     +  LTR            5' LTR (truncated): truncated 5' long terminal repeat (LTR) from HIV-1
    459..584     +  misc_feature   HIV-1 Ψ: packaging signal of human immunodeficiency virus type 1
    568..931     +  CDS            HIV-1 gag (fragment): gag protein from human immunodeficiency virus 1; gag
   1077..1310    +  misc_feature   RRE: The Rev response element (RRE) of HIV-1 allows for Rev-dependent mRNA export from the nucleus to the cytoplasm.
   1687..1713    +  CDS            Rev (fragment): human immunodeficiency virus 1 (HIV-1) Rev protein; rev; enhances nuclear export of unspliced and incompletely spliced viral mRNAs
   1720..1743    +  promoter       SV40 promoter (fragment): SV40 early promoter
   1744..1815    +  promoter       SV40 promoter (fragment): SV40 enhancer and early promoter
   1839..1974    +  rep_origin     SV40 ori: SV40 origin of replication
   2020..2616    +  CDS            PuroR (fragment): puromycin N-acetyltransferase; pac from Streptomyces; confers resistance to puromycin
   2665..2782    +  misc_feature   cPPT/CTS: central polypurine tract and central termination sequence of HIV-1
   2847..2913    +  CDS            small t antigen (fragment): SV40 (simian virus 40) small t antigen
   2920..4098    +  promoter       EF-1α promoter: strong constitutive promoter for human elongation factor EF-1α
   4115..12259   +  CDS            KMT2B: KMT2B_HUMAN - Also known as HRX2, KIAA0304, MLL2, MLL4, TRX2, WBP7. Experimental evidence at protein level: Swiss-Prot protein existence level 1. Histone methyltransferase that methylates 'Lys-4' of histone H3 (PubMed:17707229). H3 'Lys-4' methylation represents a specific tag for epigenetic transcriptional activation (PubMed:17707229). Plays a central role in beta-globin locus transcription regulation by being recruited by NFE2 (PubMed:17707229). Plays an important role in controlling bulk H3K4me during oocyte growth and preimplantation development (By similarity). Required during the transcr
  12275..12328   +  promoter       U6 promoter (fragment): RNA polymerase III promoter for human U6 snRNA
  12370..12958   +  misc_feature   WPRE: woodchuck hepatitis virus posttranscriptional regulatory element
  13009..13028   +  misc_feature   cPPT/CTS (fragment): central polypurine tract and central termination sequence of HIV-1
  13030..13263   +  LTR            3' LTR (ΔU3): self-inactivating 3' long terminal repeat (LTR) from HIV-1
  13341..13462   +  polyA_signal   SV40 poly(A) signal: SV40 polyadenylation signal
  13502..13637   +  rep_origin     SV40 ori: SV40 origin of replication
  13658..13676   -  promoter       T7 promoter: promoter for bacteriophage T7 RNA polymerase
  13684..13839   +  CDS            lacZα (fragment): LacZα fragment of β-galactosidase; lacZ fragment
  13844..14272   +  rep_origin     f1 ori (sequence partly withheld): f1 bacteriophage origin of replication; arrow indicates direction of (+) strand synthesis
  14325..14429   +  promoter       AmpR promoter: bla
  14430..15290   +  CDS            AmpR: β-lactamase; bla; confers resistance to ampicillin, carbenicillin, and related antibiotics
  15461..16049   +  rep_origin     ori: high-copy-number ColE1/pMB1/pBR322/pUC origin of replication
  16232..16324   +  CDS            lacI (fragment): lac repressor; lacI; The lac repressor binds to the lac operator to inhibit transcription in E. coli. This inhibition can be relieved by adding lactose or isopropyl-β-D-thiogalactopyranoside (IPTG).
  16337..16358   +  protein_bind   CAP binding site: CAP binding activates transcription in the presence of cAMP. E. coli catabolite activator protein
  16373..16403   +  promoter       lac promoter: promoter for the E. coli lac operon
  16407..16429   +  protein_bind   lac operator (fragment): The lac repressor binds to the lac operator to inhibit transcription in E. coli. This inhibition can be relieved by adding lactose or isopropyl-β-D-thiogalactopyranoside (IPTG). lac repressor encoded by lacI
  16472..16490   +  promoter       T3 promoter: promoter for bacteriophage T3 RNA polymerase
>Addgene plasmid #144349 | TFORF2699 | addgene full sequence | sequence record 408931 | Addgene NGS Result
TTAATGTAGTCTTATGCAATACTCTTGTAGTCTTGCAACATGGTAACGATGAGTTAGCAACATGCCTTAC
AAGGAGAGAAAAAGCACCGTGCATGCCGATTGGTGGAAGTAAGGTGGTACGATCGTGCCTTATTAGGAAG
GCAACAGACGGGTCTGACATGGATTGGACGAACCACTGAATTGCCGCATTGCAGAGATATTGTATTTAAG
TGCCTAGCTCGATACATAAACGGGTCTCTCTGGTTAGACCAGATCTGAGCCTGGGAGCTCTCTGGCTAAC
TAGGGAACCCACTGCTTAAGCCTCAATAAAGCTTGCCTTGAGTGCTTCAAGTAGTGTGTGCCCGTCTGTT
GTGTGACTCTGGTAACTAGAGATCCCTCAGACCCTTTTAGTCAGTGTGGAAAATCTCTAGCAGTGGCGCC
CGAACAGGGACTTGAAAGCGAAAGGGAAACCAGAGGAGCTCTCTCGACGCAGGACTCGGCTTGCTGAAGC
GCGCACGGCAAGAGGCGAGGGGCGGCGACTGGTGAGTACGCCAAAAATTTTGACTAGCGGAGGCTAGAAG
GAGAGAGATGGGTGCGAGAGCGTCAGTATTAAGCGGGGGAGAATTAGATCGCGATGGGAAAAAATTCGGT
TAAGGCCAGGGGGAAAGAAAAAATATAAATTAAAACATATAGTATGGGCAAGCAGGGAGCTAGAACGATT
CGCAGTTAATCCTGGCCTGTTAGAAACATCAGAAGGCTGTAGACAAATACTGGGACAGCTACAACCATCC
CTTCAGACAGGATCAGAAGAACTTAGATCATTATATAATACAGTAGCAACCCTCTATTGTGTGCATCAAA
GGATAGAGATAAAAGACACCAAGGAAGCTTTAGACAAGATAGAGGAAGAGCAAAACAAAAGTAAGACCAC
CGCACAGCAAGCGGCCGCTGATCTTCAGACCTGGAGGAGGAGATATGAGGGACAATTGGAGAAGTGAATT
ATATAAATATAAAGTAGTAAAAATTGAACCATTAGGAGTAGCACCCACCAAGGCAAAGAGAAGAGTGGTG
CAGAGAGAAAAAAGAGCAGTGGGAATAGGAGCTTTGTTCCTTGGGTTCTTGGGAGCAGCAGGAAGCACTA
TGGGCGCAGCGTCAATGACGCTGACGGTACAGGCCAGACAATTATTGTCTGGTATAGTGCAGCAGCAGAA
CAATTTGCTGAGGGCTATTGAGGCGCAACAGCATCTGTTGCAACTCACAGTCTGGGGCATCAAGCAGCTC
CAGGCAAGAATCCTGGCTGTGGAAAGATACCTAAAGGATCAACAGCTCCTGGGGATTTGGGGTTGCTCTG
GAAAACTCATTTGCACCACTGCTGTGCCTTGGAATGCTAGTTGGAGTAATAAATCTCTGGAACAGATTTG
GAATCACACGACCTGGATGGAGTGGGACAGAGAAATTAACAATTACACAAGCTTAATACACTCCTTAATT
GAAGAATCGCAAAACCAGCAAGAAAAGAATGAACAAGAATTATTGGAATTAGATAAATGGGCAAGTTTGT
GGAATTGGTTTAACATAACAAATTGGCTGTGGTATATAAAATTATTCATAATGATAGTAGGAGGCTTGGT
AGGTTTAAGAATAGTTTTTGCTGTACTTTCTATAGTGAATAGAGTTAGGCAGGGATATTCACCATTATCG
TTTCAGACCCACCTCCCAACCCCGAGGGGACCCATGCATTGCATCTCAATTAGTCAGCAACCAGGTGTGG
AAAGTCCCCAGGCTCCCCAGCAGGCAGAAGTATGCAAAGCATGCGTCTCAATTAGTCAGCAACCATAGTC
CCGCCCCTAACTCCGCCCATCCCGCCCCTAACTCCGCCCAGTTCCGCCCATTCTCCGCCCCATGGCTGAC
TAATTTTTTTTATTTATGCAGAGGCCGAGGCCGCCTCGGCCTCTGAGCTATTCCAGAAGTAGTGAGGAGG
CTTTTTTGGAGGCCTAGGCTTTTGCAAAAAGCTTTCTAGAGGTACCACCGGAGCTTACCATGACCGAGTA
CAAGCCCACGGTGCGCCTCGCCACCCGCGACGACGTCCCCAGGGCCGTACGCACCCTCGCCGCCGCGTTC
GCCGACTACCCCGCCACGCGCCACACCGTCGATCCGGACCGCCACATCGAGCGGGTCACCGAGCTGCAAG
AACTCTTCCTCACGCGCGTCGGGCTCGACATCGGCAAGGTGTGGGTCGCGGACGACGGCGCCGCCGTGGC
GGTCTGGACCACGCCGGAGAGCGTCGAAGCGGGGGCGGTGTTCGCCGAGATCGGCCCGCGCATGGCCGAG
TTGAGCGGTTCCCGGCTGGCCGCGCAGCAACAGATGGAAGGCCTCCTGGCGCCGCACCGGCCCAAGGAGC
CCGCGTGGTTCCTGGCCACCGTCGGCGTCTCGCCCGACCACCAGGGCAAGGGTCTGGGCAGCGCCGTCGT
GCTCCCCGGAGTGGAGGCGGCCGAGCGCGCCGGGGTGCCCGCCTTCCTGGAGACCTCCGCGCCCCGCAAC
CTCCCCTTCTACGAGCGGCTCGGCTTCACCGTCACCGCCGACGTCGAGGTGCCCGAAGGACCGCGCACCT
GGTGCATGACCCGCAAGCCCGGTGCCAGTTAACGAATTCTAGATCTTGAGACAAATGGCAGTATTCATCC
ACAATTTTAAAAGAAAAGGGGGGATTGGGGGGTACAGTGCAGGGGAAAGAATAGTAGACATAATAGCAAC
AGACATACAAACTAAAGAATTACAAAAACAAATTACAAAAATTCAAAATTTTCGGGTTTATTACAGGGAC
AGCAGAGATCCACTTTGGCGCCGGCTCGAGGCCTGCAGGTGCAAAGATGGATAAAGTTTTAAACAGAGAG
GAATCTTTGCAGCTAATGGACCTTCTAGGTCTTGAAAGGAGTGGGAATTGGCTCCGGTGCCCGTCAGTGG
GCAGAGCGCACATCGCCCACAGTCCCCGAGAAGTTGGGGGGAGGGGTCGGCAATTGAACCGGTGCCTAGA
GAAGGTGGCGCGGGGTAAACTGGGAAAGTGATGTCGTGTACTGGCTCCGCCTTTTTCCCGAGGGTGGGGG
AGAACCGTATATAAGTGCAGTAGTCGCCGTGAACGTTCTTTTTCGCAACGGGTTTGCCGCCAGAACACAG
GTAAGTGCCGTGTGTGGTTCCCGCGGGCCTGGCCTCTTTACGGGTTATGGCCCTTGCGTGCCTTGAATTA
CTTCCACCTGGCTGCAGTACGTGATTCTTGATCCCGAGCTTCGGGTTGGAAGTGGGTGGGAGAGTTCGAG
GCCTTGCGCTTAAGGAGCCCCTTCGCCTCGTGCTTGAGTTGAGGCCTGGCCTGGGCGCTGGGGCCGCCGC
GTGCGAATCTGGTGGCACCTTCGCGCCTGTCTCGCTGCTTTCGATAAGTCTCTAGCCATTTAAAATTTTT
GATGACCTGCTGCGACGCTTTTTTTCTGGCAAGATAGTCTTGTAAATGCGGGCCAAGATCTGCACACTGG
TATTTCGGTTTTTGGGGCCGCGGGCGGCGACGGGGCCCGTGCGTCCCAGCGCACATGTTCGGCGAGGCGG
GGCCTGCGAGCGCGGCCACCGAGAATCGGACGGGGGTAGTCTCAAGCTGGCCGGCCTGCTCTGGTGCCTG
GCCTCGCGCCGCCGTGTATCGCCCCGCCCTGGGCGGCAAGGCTGGCCCGGTCGGCACCAGTTGCGTGAGC
GGAAAGATGGCCGCTTCCCGGCCCTGCTGCAGGGAGCTCAAAATGGAGGACGCGGCGCTCGGGAGAGCGG
GCGGGTGAGTCACCCACACAAAGGAAAAGGGCCTTTCCGTCCTCAGCCGTCGCTTCATGTGACTCCACGG
AGTACCGGGCGCCGTCCAGGCACCTCGATTAGTTCTCGAGCTTTTGGAGTACGTCGTCTTTAGGTTGGGG
GGAGGGGTTTTATGCGATGGAGTTTCCCCACACTGAGTGGGTGGAGACTGAAGTTAGGCCAGCTTGGCAC
TTGATGTAATTCTCCTTGGAATTTGCCCTTTTTGAGTTTGGATCTTGGTTCATTCTCAAGCCTCAGACAG
TGGTTCAAAGTTTTTTTCTTCCATTTCAGGTGTCGTGAGGCTAGCACCGCCACCATGGCGGCGGCGGCGG
GCGGCGGCAGTTGCCCCGGGCCTGGCTCCGCGCGGGGCCGCTTCCCGGGCCGGCCGCGGGGCGCCGGCGG
GGGCGGGGGCCGCGGCGGACGGGGCAACGGGGCCGAAAGAGTGCGGGTAGCTCTGCGGCGCGGCGGTGGC
GCGACGGGGCCGGGCGGAGCCGAGCCCGGGGAGGACACGGCCCTGCTCCGTTTGCTGGGGCTCCGCCGGG
GCCTGCGCCGGCTCCGCCGCCTGTGGGCCGGCCCGCGGGTCCAGCGGGGCCGGGGACGGGGTCGGGGCCG
GGGCTGGGGCCCGAGTCGAGGCTGCGTGCCGGAGGAGGAGAGCAGTGACGGGGAATCCGACGAGGAGGAG
TTTCAGGGTTTTCATTCAGATGAAGATGTGGCCCCCAGTTCCCTGCGCTCTGCGCTCCGATCCCAGCGAG
GTCGAGCGCCCCGAGGTCGGGGTCGCAAGCATAAGACGACCCCCCTTCCTCCTCCTCGCCTAGCAGATGT
GGCTCCTACCCCCCCAAAGACCCCTGCCCGGAAACGGGGTGAGGAAGGCACAGAACGGATGGTGCAGGCA
CTGACTGAACTTCTCCGGCGGGCCCAGGCACCCCAAGCACCCCGGAGCCGGGCATGTGAGCCCTCCACCC
CCCGGCGGTCTCGGGGACGGCCCCCAGGACGGCCAGCAGGCCCCTGCAGGAGGAAGCAGCAAGCAGTAGT
GGTGGCAGAAGCAGCTGTGACAATCCCCAAACCTGAGCCCCCACCTCCTGTGGTTCCAGTGAAACATCAG
ACTGGCAGCTGGAAATGCAAGGAGGGGCCCGGTCCAGGACCTGGGACCCCCAGGCGTGGAGGACAGTCAA
GCCGTGGAGGCCGTGGAGGCAGGGGCCGCGGCCGAGGTGGTGGGCTCCCCTTTGTGATCAAGTTTGTTTC
AAGGGCCAAAAAAGTAAAGATGGGACAATTGTCCTTGGGACTCGAATCAGGTCAAGGTCAAGGTCAACAT
GAGGAAAGTTGGCAGGATGTCCCCCAAAGAAGAGTTGGATCTGGACAGGGAGGGAGCCCTTGCTGGAAAA
AGCAGGAACAGAAGCTGGATGACGAGGAAGAAGAGAAGAAAGAAGAAGAAGAAAAAGACAAGGAGGGAGA
AGAGAAGGAAGAAAGAGCTGTAGCTGAGGAGATGATGCCAGCTGCGGAAAAGGAAGAGGCAAAGCTGCCA
CCACCGCCTCTGACTCCTCCAGCCCCTTCACCTCCTCCACCCCTCCCACCCCCTTCGACATCTCCTCCAC
CCCCACTCTGCCCTCCACCACCACCCCCAGTGTCCCCACCACCTCTACCATCCCCTCCACCGCCTCCTGC
CCAAGAGGAGCAGGAGGAATCCCCTCCTCCTGTGGTCCCAGCTACGTGCTCCAGGAAGAGGGGCCGGCCT
CCCCTGACTCCCAGCCAGCGGGCGGAGCGGGAAGCTGCTCGGGCAGGGCCAGAGGGCACCTCTCCTCCCA
CTCCAACCCCCAGCACCGCCACGGGAGGCCCTCCGGAAGACAGTCCCACCGTGGCCCCCAAAAGCACCAC
CTTCCTGAAGAATATCCGGCAGTTTATTATGCCTGTGGTGAGTGCCCGCTCCTCCCGTGTCATCAAGACA
CCCCGGCGATTTATGGATGAAGACCCCCCCAAACCCCCAAAGGTGGAGGTCTCACCTGTCCTGCGACCTC
CCATTACCACCTCCCCACCTGTTCCCCAGGAGCCAGCACCAGTCCCCTCTCCACCACGTGCCCCAACTCC
TCCATCTACCCCAGTTCCACTCCCTGAGAAGAGACGGTCCATCCTAAGGGAACCCACATTTCGCTGGACC
TCACTGACCCGGGAGCTGCCCCCTCCTCCCCCAGCCCCTCCACCTCCCCCGGCCCCCTCCCCACCCCCTG
CTCCTGCCACCTCCTCCCGGAGGCCCCTACTCCTTCGGGCCCCTCAGTTTACCCCAAGCGAAGCCCACCT
GAAGATCTACGAATCGGTGCTTACTCCTCCTCCTCTTGGGGCTCCTGAAGCCCCTGAGCCAGAGCCTCCT
CCTGCCGATGACTCTCCAGCTGAGCCTGAGCCTCGGGCAGTGGGCCGCACCAACCACCTCAGCCTGCCTC
GATTCGCCCCTGTGGTCACCACTCCTGTTAAGGCCGAGGTGTCCCCTCACGGGGCTCCAGCTCTGAGCAA
CGGGCCACAGACACAGGCTCAGCTACTGCAGCCCCTGCAGGCCTTGCAAACCCAGCTCCTGCCCCAGGCA
CTACCGCCACCACAGCCACAGCTGCAGCCACCGCCGTCACCACAGCAGATGCCTCCCCTGGAAAAAGCCC
GGATTGCGGGCGTGGGTTCCTTGCCGCTGTCTGGGGTAGAGGAGAAGATGTTCAGCCTCCTCAAGAGAGC
CAAAGTGCAGCTATTCAAGATCGATCAGCAGCAGCAGCAGAAGGTGGCAGCTTCCATGCCGCTGAGCCCT
GGAGGGCAGATGGAGGAGGTGGCCGGGGCTGTCAAGCAGATCTCCGACAGAGGCCCTGTCCGGTCTGAAG
ATGAGTCGGTGGAAGCTAAGAGAGAGCGGCCCTCAGGTCCCGAGTCCCCTGTGCAAGGTCCCCGCATCAA
ACATGTCTGCCGTCATGCTGCTGTGGCCCTGGGTCAGGCCCGGGCCATGGTGCCTGAAGATGTCCCTCGC
CTCAGTGCCCTCCCTCTCCGGGATCGGCAGGACCTCGCCACAGAGGATACATCATCGGCGTCCGAGACTG
AGAGTGTCCCGTCACGGTCCCGGCGGGGAAAGGTGGAGGCAGCAGGCCCTGGGGGAGAATCAGAGCCCAC
AGGTTCTGGAGGGACCCTGGCCCACACACCCCGGCGCTCACTGCCCTCCCATCACGGCAAGAAGATGCGC
ATGGCTCGATGTGGACACTGTCGGGGCTGCCTACGTGTGCAGGACTGTGGGTCCTGTGTCAACTGCCTAG
ACAAGCCCAAGTTTGGGGGCCCTAACACCAAGAAGCAGTGCTGTGTATACCGGAAGTGTGACAAAATAGA
GGCTCGGAAGATGGAACGACTGGCTAAAAAAGGCCGGACGATAGTGAAGACGCTGTTGCCCTGGGATTCC
GATGAATCTCCTGAGGCCTCCCCTGGTCCTCCAGGCCCACGCCGGGGGGCGGGAGCTGGGGGGCCCCGGG
AGGAGGTGGTGGCCCACCCAGGGCCCGAGGAGCAGGACTCCCTCCTGCAGCGCAAGTCAGCTCGGCGCTG
CGTCAAACAGCGACCCTCCTATGATATCTTCGAGGATTCGGATGACTCGGAGCCCGGGGGCCCCCCTGCT
CCTCGGCGTCGGACCCCCCGAGAAAATGAGCTGCCACTGCCAGAACCTGAGGAGCAGAGCCGGCCCCGCA
AACCTACCCTGCAGCCTGTGTTGCAGCTCAAGGCCCGAAGGCGCCTGGACAAGGATGCTTTGGCCCCTGG
CCCCTTTGCTTCTTTTCCCAATGGCTGGACTGGAAAGCAGAAGTCTCCCGATGGTGTGCACCGCGTCCGT
GTGGATTTTAAGGAGGATTGTGATTTAGAGAACGTGTGGCTGATGGGGGGCCTGAGTGTGCTCACCTCTG
TGCCAGGGGGCCCCCCGATGGTGTGCTTGCTGTGTGCCAGCAAAGGACTCCACGAGCTGGTGTTCTGTCA
AGTCTGCTGTGACCCATTCCACCCATTCTGCCTGGAGGAGGCCGAGCGGCCCCTGCCCCAGCATCACGAC
ACCTGGTGCTGCCGTCGCTGCAAATTCTGCCACGTCTGTGGACGCAAAGGTCGTGGATCCAAGCACCTCC
TGGAGTGCGAGCGCTGCCGCCATGCATACCACCCGGCCTGTCTGGGGCCCAGCTATCCAACCCGGGCCAC
GCGCAAACGGCGCCACTGGATCTGTTCAGCCTGTGTGCGCTGTAAGAGCTGTGGGGCAACTCCAGGCAAG
AACTGGGACGTCGAGTGGTCTGGAGATTACAGCCTCTGCCCCAGGTGCACCCAGCTATATGAGAAAGGAA
ACTACTGCCCGATCTGTACACGCTGCTATGAAGACAACGACTATGAGAGCAAGATGATGCAGTGCGCACA
GTGCGATCACTGGGTGCATGCCAAGTGCGAGGGGCTCTCAGATGAAGACTACGAGATCCTTTCAGGACTG
CCAGACTCGGTGCTGTACACCTGCGGACCGTGTGCTGGGGCAGCGCAGCCCCGCTGGCGAGAGGCCCTGA
GCGGGGCCCTCCAGGGGGGCCTGCGCCAGGTGCTCCAGGGCCTGCTGAGCTCCAAGGTGGTGGGCCCACT
GCTGCTCTGCACCCAGTGTGGGCCAGATGGGAAGCAACTGCACCCAGGACCCTGCGGCCTGCAAGCTGTG
AGTCAGCGCTTCGAGGATGGCCACTACAAGTCTGTGCACAGCTTCATGGAGGACATGGTGGGCATCCTCA
TGCGGCACTCGGAGGAGGGAGAGACCCCGGACCGCCGGGCTGGAGGCCAGATGAAGGGGCTCCTGCTGAA
GCTGCTAGAATCTGCGTTCGGCTGGTTCGACGCCCACGACCCCAAGTACTGGCGACGGAGTACCCGGCTG
CCAAACGGAGTCCTTCCCAATGCGGTGTTGCCCCCATCCCTGGATCATGTCTATGCGCAGTGGAGACAGC
AGGAACCAGAGACCCCAGAATCAGGGCAGCCTCCAGGGGATCCCTCAGCAGCATTCCAGGGCAAGGATCC
GGCTGCCTTCTCACACCTGGAGGACCCCCGTCAGTGTGCACTCTGCCTCAAATACGGGGATGCAGACTCC
AAGGAGGCGGGGCGGCTCTTGTACATCGGGCAGAACGAGTGGACACACGTCAACTGTGCCATCTGGTCGG
CGGAAGTCTTCGAGGAGAACGACGGCTCCCTCAAGAATGTGCATGCTGCTGTGGCCCGAGGGAGGCAGAT
GCGCTGCGAGCTCTGCCTGAAGCCTGGCGCCACGGTGGGCTGCTGCCTGTCCTCCTGCCTCAGCAACTTC
CACTTCATGTGTGCCCGGGCCAGCTACTGCATCTTCCAGGATGACAAGAAAGTCTTCTGCCAGAAACACA
CTGATCTCCTGGATGGCAAGGAAATTGTGAACCCCGATGGTTTTGATGTTCTCCGCCGAGTCTATGTGGA
CTTCGAGGGCATCAACTTCAAGCGGAAGTTCTTGACGGGGCTTGAACCCGATGCCATCAACGTGCTCATT
GGTTCCATCCGCATTGACTCCCTGGGTACTCTGTCTGATCTCTCGGACTGCGAGGGACGGCTCTTCCCCA
TTGGCTACCAGTGCTCCCGTCTGTACTGGAGCACAGTGGATGCTCGGAGGCGCTGCTGGTATCGGTGCCG
AATTCTGGAGTATCGGCCATGGGGGCCGAGGGAAGAGCCAGCTCACCTGGAGGCTGCAGAGGAGAACCAG
ACCATTGTGCACAGCCCCGCCCCTTCCTCAGAGCCCCCAGGTGGTGAGGACCCCCCACTGGACACAGATG
TTCTTGTCCCTGGAGCTCCTGAGCGCCACTCGCCCATTCAGAACCTGGACCCTCCACTGCGGCCAGATTC
AGGCAGCGCCCCTCCTCCAGCCCCCCGTTCTTTTTCGGGGGCTCGAATCAAAGTGCCCAACTACTCGCCA
TCCCGGAGGCCCTTGGGGGGTGTCTCCTTTGGCCCCCTGCCCTCCCCTGGAAGTCCATCTTCACTGACCC
ACCACATCCCCACAGTGGGAGACCCGGACTTCCCAGCTCCCCCCAGACGTTCCCGTCGTCCCAGCCCTTT
GGCTCCCAGGCCGCCTCCATCACGGTGGGCCTCCCCTCCTCTAAAAACCTCCCCTCAGCTCAGGGTGCCC
CCTCCTACCTCAGTCGTCACAGCCCTCACACCTACCTCAGGGGAGCTGGCTCCCCCTGGCCCGGCCCCAT
CTCCACCACCCCCTGAAGACCTGGGCCCAGACTTCGAGGACATGGAGGTGGTGTCAGGACTGAGTGCTGC
TGACCTGGACTTCGCGGCCAGCCTGCTGGGGACTGAGCCCTTCCAGGAAGAGATTGTAGCCGCTGGGGCC
ATGGGGAGCAGCCACGGGGGCCCGGGGGACAGCTCCGAGGAGGAGTCCAGCCCCACCTCCCGCTACATCC
ACTTCCCTGTGACTGTGGTGTCCGCCCCTGGTCTGGCCCCCAGCGCTACCCCTGGAGCCCCCCGCATTGA
ACAGCTGGACGGCGTGGACGACGGCACTGACAGTGAGGCTGAGGCGGTGCAGCAGCCTCGGGGCCAGGGC
ACGCCTCCTTCGGGGCCAGGAGTAGTCCGGGCAGGGGTCCTTGGGGCTGCAGGGGACAGGGCCCGGCCTC
CTGAGGACCTGCCATCGGAAATTGTGGATTTTGTGTTGAAGAACCTAGGGGGTCCTGGGGATGGAGGTGC
TGGCCCTAGAGAGGAGTCACTCCCCCCGGCGCCTCCCCTGGCTAATGGCAGCCAGCCCTCCCAAGGCCTG
ACCGCCAGCCCAGCTGACCCCACCCGCACATTTGCCTGGCTCCCAGGGGCCCCAGGGGTCCGGGTGTTAA
GCCTTGGCCCTGCCCCTGAGCCCCCCAAACCCGCCACATCCAAAATCATACTTGTCAACAAGCTGGGGCA
AGTATTTGTGAAGATGGCTGGGGAGGGTGAACCTGTCCCACCCCCAGTGAAGCAGCCACCTTTGCCCCCC
ACCATTTCCCCCACGGCTCCCACCTCCTGGACTCTGCCCCCAGGCCCCCTCCTCGGCGTGCTGCCCGTGG
TCGGAGTGGTCCGCCCTGCCCCGCCCCCGCCACCCCCTCCCCTGACGCTGGTGCTGAGCAGTGGGCCAGC
CAGCCCGCCCCGCCAGGCCATCCGCGTCAAGAGGGTGTCCACTTTCTCCGGCCGGTCCCCGCCAGCACCT
CCCCCATACAAAGCCCCCCGGCTGGATGAAGATGGAGAGGCCTCAGAGGATACCCCTCAGGTTCCAGGGC
TTGGCAGTGGCGGGTTTAGCCGTGTGAGGATGAAAACCCCCACAGTGCGTGGGGTCCTTGACCTGGATCG
GCCTGGGGAGCCCGCTGGGGAAGAAAGTCCTGGGCCCCTCCAGGAACGGTCCCCTTTGCTGCCACTTCCG
GAAGATGGTCCTCCCCAGGTCCCCGATGGTCCCCCAGACCTGCTGCTTGAGTCCCAGTGGCACCACTATT
CAGGTGAGGCTTCGAGCTCTGAGGAAGAGCCTCCATCCCCAGATGATAAAGAGAACCAGGCCCCAAAACG
GACTGGCCCACATCTGCGCTTCGAGATCAGCAGTGAGGATGGGTTCAGCGTTGAGGCAGAGAGCTTGGAG
GGGGCGTGGAGAACTCTGATCGAGAAAGTGCAAGAGGCCCGAGGGCATGCCCGACTCAGACATCTCTCCT
TTAGTGGAATGAGTGGGGCGAGACTCCTGGGCATCCACCATGATGCTGTCATCTTCCTGGCCGAGCAGCT
CCCCGGAGCCCAGCGTTGCCAGCACTATAAGTTCCGTTACCACCAGCAGGGAGAGGGCCAGGAGGAGCCG
CCCCTGAATCCCCATGGGGCTGCTCGGGCAGAGGTCTATCTCCGGAAGTGCACCTTTGACATGTTCAACT
TCCTGGCCTCCCAGCACCGGGTGCTCCCTGAGGGGGCCACCTGTGATGAGGAAGAGGATGAGGTGCAGCT
CAGGTCAACCAGACGTGCCACCAGCCTGGAGCTGCCCATGGCCATGCGTTTTCGTCACCTTAAGAAGACG
TCCAAAGAAGCTGTGGGTGTCTACAGATCAGCCATCCACGGGCGAGGCCTGTTCTGTAAGCGCAACATCG
ACGCGGGGGAGATGGTCATCGAGTACTCTGGCATTGTCATCCGCTCGGTGTTGACTGACAAGCGGGAGAA
GTTCTACGATGGGAAGGGCATCGGGTGCTATATGTTCCGCATGGATGACTTTGATGTAGTGGACGCCACG
ATGCATGGCAATGCCGCCCGCTTCATCAACCACTCCTGTGAGCCCAACTGCTTCTCTCGGGTCATCCACG
TGGAGGGCCAGAAACACATTGTTATCTTCGCCCTGCGCCGCATCCTGCGTGGTGAGGAGCTCACCTACGA
CTACAAGTTCCCCATCGAGGATGCCAGCAACAAGCTGCCCTGCAACTGTGGCGCCAAGCGCTGCCGTCGG
TTCCTTAACTAGTAATGAACTAGTCCGTAACTTGAAAGTATTTCGATTTCTTGGCTTTATATATCTTGTG
GAAAGGACGAAAGGAGTGTGCCGACTGACTATCAACGCGTTAAGTCGACAATCAACCTCTGGATTACAAA
ATTTGTGAAAGATTGACTGGTATTCTTAACTATGTTGCTCCTTTTACGCTATGTGGATACGCTGCTTTAA
TGCCTTTGTATCATGCTATTGCTTCCCGTATGGCTTTCATTTTCTCCTCCTTGTATAAATCCTGGTTGCT
GTCTCTTTATGAGGAGTTGTGGCCCGTTGTCAGGCAACGTGGCGTGGTGTGCACTGTGTTTGCTGACGCA
ACCCCCACTGGTTGGGGCATTGCCACCACCTGTCAGCTCCTTTCCGGGACTTTCGCTTTCCCCCTCCCTA
TTGCCACGGCGGAACTCATCGCCGCCTGCCTTGCCCGCTGCTGGACAGGGGCTCGGCTGTTGGGCACTGA
CAATTCCGTGGTGTTGTCGGGGAAATCATCGTCCTTTCCTTGGCTGCTCGCCTGTGTTGCCACCTGGATT
CTGCGCGGGACGTCCTTCTGCTACGTCCCTTCGGCCCTCAATCCAGCGGACCTTCCTTCCCGCGGCCTGC
TGCCGGCTCTGCGGCCTCTTCCGCGTCTTCGCCTTCGCCCTCAGACGAGTCGGATCTCCCTTTGGGCCGC
CTCCCCGCGTCGACTTTAAGACCAATGACTTACAAGGCAGCTGTAGATCTTAGCCACTTTTTAAAAGAAA
AGGGGGGACTGGAAGGGCTAATTCACTCCCAACGAAGACAAGATCTGCTTTTTGCTTGTACTGGGTCTCT
CTGGTTAGACCAGATCTGAGCCTGGGAGCTCTCTGGCTAACTAGGGAACCCACTGCTTAAGCCTCAATAA
AGCTTGCCTTGAGTGCTTCAAGTAGTGTGTGCCCGTCTGTTGTGTGACTCTGGTAACTAGAGATCCCTCA
GACCCTTTTAGTCAGTGTGGAAAATCTCTAGCAGTACGTATAGTAGTTCATGTCATCTTATTATTCAGTA
TTTATAACTTGCAAAGAAATGAATATCAGAGAGTGAGAGGAACTTGTTTATTGCAGCTTATAATGGTTAC
AAATAAAGCAATAGCATCACAAATTTCACAAATAAAGCATTTTTTTCACTGCATTCTAGTTGTGGTTTGT
CCAAACTCATCAATGTATCTTATCATGTCTGGCTCTAGCTATCCCGCCCCTAACTCCGCCCATCCCGCCC
CTAACTCCGCCCAGTTCCGCCCATTCTCCGCCCCATGGCTGACTAATTTTTTTTATTTATGCAGAGGCCG
AGGCCGCCTCGGCCTCTGAGCTATTCCAGAAGTAGTGAGGAGGCTTTTTTGGAGGCCTAGGGACGTACCC
AATTCGCCCTATAGTGAGTCGTATTACGCGCGCTCACTGGCCGTCGTTTTACAACGTCGTGACTGGGAAA
ACCCTGGCGTTACCCAACTTAATCGCCTTGCAGCACATCCCCCTTTCGCCAGCTGGCGTAATAGCGAAGA
GGCCCGCACCGATCGCCCTTCCCAACAGTTGCGCAGCCTGAATGGCGAATGGG
[124 nt withheld, positions 13844-13967]
C
[91 nt withheld, positions 13969-14059]
A
[49 nt withheld, positions 14061-14109]
CCTTTGACGTTGGAGTCCACGTTCTTT
[37 nt withheld, positions 14137-14173]
ACCCTATCTCGGTCTATTCTTTTGATTTATAAGGGATTTTGCCGATTTCGGCCTATTGGTTAAAAAATGA
GCTGATTTAACAAAAATTTAACGCGAATTTTAACAAAATATTAACGCTTACAATTTAGGTGGCACTTTTC
GGGGAAATGTGCGCGGAACCCCTATTTGTTTATTTTTCTAAATACATTCAAATATGTATCCGCTCATGAG
ACAATAACCCTGATAAATGCTTCAATAATATTGAAAAAGGAAGAGTATGAGTATTCAACATTTCCGTGTC
GCCCTTATTCCCTTTTTTGCGGCATTTTGCCTTCCTGTTTTTGCTCACCCAGAAACGCTGGTGAAAGTAA
AAGATGCTGAAGATCAGTTGGGTGCACGAGTGGGTTACATCGAACTGGATCTCAACAGCGGTAAGATCCT
TGAGAGTTTTCGCCCCGAAGAACGTTTTCCAATGATGAGCACTTTTAAAGTTCTGCTATGTGGCGCGGTA
TTATCCCGTATTGACGCCGGGCAAGAGCAACTCGGTCGCCGCATACACTATTCTCAGAATGACTTGGTTG
AGTACTCACCAGTCACAGAAAAGCATCTTACGGATGGCATGACAGTAAGAGAATTATGCAGTGCTGCCAT
AACCATGAGTGATAACACTGCGGCCAACTTACTTCTGACAACGATCGGAGGACCGAAGGAGCTAACCGCT
TTTTTGCACAACATGGGGGATCATGTAACTCGCCTTGATCGTTGGGAACCGGAGCTGAATGAAGCCATAC
CAAACGACGAGCGTGACACCACGATGCCTGTAGCAATGGCAACAACGTTGCGCAAACTATTAACTGGCGA
ACTACTTACTCTAGCTTCCCGGCAACAATTAATAGACTGGATGGAGGCGGATAAAGTTGCAGGACCACTT
CTGCGCTCGGCCCTTCCGGCTGGCTGGTTTATTGCTGATAAATCTGGAGCCGGTGAGCGTGGGTCTCGCG
GTATCATTGCAGCACTGGGGCCAGATGGTAAGCCCTCCCGTATCGTAGTTATCTACACGACGGGGAGTCA
GGCAACTATGGATGAACGAAATAGACAGATCGCTGAGATAGGTGCCTCACTGATTAAGCATTGGTAACTG
TCAGACCAAGTTTACTCATATATACTTTAGATTGATTTAAAACTTCATTTTTAATTTAAAAGGATCTAGG
TGAAGATCCTTTTTGATAATCTCATGACCAAAATCCCTTAACGTGAGTTTTCGTTCCACTGAGCGTCAGA
CCCCGTAGAAAAGATCAAAGGATCTTCTTGAGATCCTTTTTTTCTGCGCGTAATCTGCTGCTTGCAAACA
AAAAAACCACCGCTACCAGCGGTGGTTTGTTTGCCGGATCAAGAGCTACCAACTCTTTTTCCGAAGGTAA
CTGGCTTCAGCAGAGCGCAGATACCAAATACTGTTCTTCTAGTGTAGCCGTAGTTAGGCCACCACTTCAA
GAACTCTGTAGCACCGCCTACATACCTCGCTCTGCTAATCCTGTTACCAGTGGCTGCTGCCAGTGGCGAT
AAGTCGTGTCTTACCGGGTTGGACTCAAGACGATAGTTACCGGATAAGGCGCAGCGGTCGGGCTGAACGG
GGGGTTCGTGCACACAGCCCAGCTTGGAGCGAACGACCTACACCGAACTGAGATACCTACAGCGTGAGCT
ATGAGAAAGCGCCACGCTTCCCGAAGGGAGAAAGGCGGACAGGTATCCGGTAAGCGGCAGGGTCGGAACA
GGAGAGCGCACGAGGGAGCTTCCAGGGGGAAACGCCTGGTATCTTTATAGTCCTGTCGGGTTTCGCCACC
TCTGACTTGAGCGTCGATTTTTGTGATGCTCGTCAGGGGGGCGGAGCCTATGGAAAAACGCCAGCAACGC
GGCCTTTTTACGGTTCCTGGCCTTTTGCTGGCCTTTTGCTCACATGTTCTTTCCTGCGTTATCCCCTGAT
TCTGTGGATAACCGTATTACCGCCTTTGAGTGAGCTGATACCGCTCGCCGCAGCCGAACGACCGAGCGCA
GCGAGTCAGTGAGCGAGGAAGCGGAAGAGCGCCCAATACGCAAACCGCCTCTCCCCGCGCGTTGGCCGAT
TCATTAATGCAGCTGGCACGACAGGTTTCCCGACTGGAAAGCGGGCAGTGAGCGCAACGCAATTAATGTG
AGTTAGCTCACTCATTAGGCACCCCAGGCTTTACACTTTATGCTTCCGGCTCGTATGTTGTGTGGAATTG
TGAGCGGATAACAATTTCACACAGGAAACAGCTATGACCATGATTACGCCAAGCGCGCAATTAACCCTCA
CTAAAGGGAACAAAAGCTGGAGCTGCAAGC
