>Addgene plasmid #144349 | TFORF2699 | depositor partial sequence | sequence record 285162 | Insert
ACCGCCACCATGGCGGCGGCGGCGGGCGGCGGCAGTTGCCCCGGGCCTGGCTCCGCGCGGGGCCGCTTCC
CGGGCCGGCCGCGGGGCGCCGGCGGGGGCGGGGGCCGCGGCGGACGGGGCAACGGGGCCGAAAGAGTGCG
GGTAGCTCTGCGGCGCGGCGGTGGCGCGACGGGGCCGGGCGGAGCCGAGCCCGGGGAGGACACGGCCCTG
CTCCGTTTGCTGGGGCTCCGCCGGGGCCTGCGCCGGCTCCGCCGCCTGTGGGCCGGCCCGCGGGTCCAGC
GGGGCCGGGGACGGGGTCGGGGCCGGGGCTGGGGCCCGAGTCGAGGCTGCGTGCCGGAGGAGGAGAGCAG
TGACGGGGAATCCGACGAGGAGGAGTTTCAGGGTTTTCATTCAGATGAAGATGTGGCCCCCAGTTCCCTG
CGCTCTGCGCTCCGATCCCAGCGAGGTCGAGCGCCCCGAGGTCGGGGTCGCAAGCATAAGACGACCCCCC
TTCCTCCTCCTCGCCTAGCAGATGTGGCTCCTACCCCCCCAAAGACCCCTGCCCGGAAACGGGGTGAGGA
AGGCACAGAACGGATGGTGCAGGCACTGACTGAACTTCTCCGGCGGGCCCAGGCACCCCAAGCACCCCGG
AGCCGGGCATGTGAGCCCTCCACCCCCCGGCGGTCTCGGGGACGGCCCCCAGGACGGCCAGCAGGCCCCT
GCAGGAGGAAGCAGCAAGCAGTAGTGGTGGCAGAAGCAGCTGTGACAATCCCCAAACCTGAGCCCCCACC
TCCTGTGGTTCCAGTGAAACATCAGACTGGCAGCTGGAAATGCAAGGAGGGGCCCGGTCCAGGACCTGGG
ACCCCCAGGCGTGGAGGACAGTCAAGCCGTGGAGGCCGTGGAGGCAGGGGCCGCGGCCGAGGTGGTGGGC
TCCCCTTTGTGATCAAGTTTGTTTCAAGGGCCAAAAAAGTAAAGATGGGACAATTGTCCTTGGGACTCGA
ATCAGGTCAAGGTCAAGGTCAACATGAGGAAAGTTGGCAGGATGTCCCCCAAAGAAGAGTTGGATCTGGA
CAGGGAGGGAGCCCTTGCTGGAAAAAGCAGGAACAGAAGCTGGATGACGAGGAAGAAGAGAAGAAAGAAG
AAGAAGAAAAAGACAAGGAGGGAGAAGAGAAGGAAGAAAGAGCTGTAGCTGAGGAGATGATGCCAGCTGC
GGAAAAGGAAGAGGCAAAGCTGCCACCACCGCCTCTGACTCCTCCAGCCCCTTCACCTCCTCCACCCCTC
CCACCCCCTTCGACATCTCCTCCACCCCCACTCTGCCCTCCACCACCACCCCCAGTGTCCCCACCACCTC
TACCATCCCCTCCACCGCCTCCTGCCCAAGAGGAGCAGGAGGAATCCCCTCCTCCTGTGGTCCCAGCTAC
GTGCTCCAGGAAGAGGGGCCGGCCTCCCCTGACTCCCAGCCAGCGGGCGGAGCGGGAAGCTGCTCGGGCA
GGGCCAGAGGGCACCTCTCCTCCCACTCCAACCCCCAGCACCGCCACGGGAGGCCCTCCGGAAGACAGTC
CCACCGTGGCCCCCAAAAGCACCACCTTCCTGAAGAATATCCGGCAGTTTATTATGCCTGTGGTGAGTGC
CCGCTCCTCCCGTGTCATCAAGACACCCCGGCGATTTATGGATGAAGACCCCCCCAAACCCCCAAAGGTG
GAGGTCTCACCTGTCCTGCGACCTCCCATTACCACCTCCCCACCTGTTCCCCAGGAGCCAGCACCAGTCC
CCTCTCCACCACGTGCCCCAACTCCTCCATCTACCCCAGTTCCACTCCCTGAGAAGAGACGGTCCATCCT
AAGGGAACCCACATTTCGCTGGACCTCACTGACCCGGGAGCTGCCCCCTCCTCCCCCAGCCCCTCCACCT
CCCCCGGCCCCCTCCCCACCCCCTGCTCCTGCCACCTCCTCCCGGAGGCCCCTACTCCTTCGGGCCCCTC
AGTTTACCCCAAGCGAAGCCCACCTGAAGATCTACGAATCGGTGCTTACTCCTCCTCCTCTTGGGGCTCC
TGAAGCCCCTGAGCCAGAGCCTCCTCCTGCCGATGACTCTCCAGCTGAGCCTGAGCCTCGGGCAGTGGGC
CGCACCAACCACCTCAGCCTGCCTCGATTCGCCCCTGTGGTCACCACTCCTGTTAAGGCCGAGGTGTCCC
CTCACGGGGCTCCAGCTCTGAGCAACGGGCCACAGACACAGGCTCAGCTACTGCAGCCCCTGCAGGCCTT
GCAAACCCAGCTCCTGCCCCAGGCACTACCGCCACCACAGCCACAGCTGCAGCCACCGCCGTCACCACAG
CAGATGCCTCCCCTGGAAAAAGCCCGGATTGCGGGCGTGGGTTCCTTGCCGCTGTCTGGGGTAGAGGAGA
AGATGTTCAGCCTCCTCAAGAGAGCCAAAGTGCAGCTATTCAAGATCGATCAGCAGCAGCAGCAGAAGGT
GGCAGCTTCCATGCCGCTGAGCCCTGGAGGGCAGATGGAGGAGGTGGCCGGGGCTGTCAAGCAGATCTCC
GACAGAGGCCCTGTCCGGTCTGAAGATGAGTCGGTGGAAGCTAAGAGAGAGCGGCCCTCAGGTCCCGAGT
CCCCTGTGCAAGGTCCCCGCATCAAACATGTCTGCCGTCATGCTGCTGTGGCCCTGGGTCAGGCCCGGGC
CATGGTGCCTGAAGATGTCCCTCGCCTCAGTGCCCTCCCTCTCCGGGATCGGCAGGACCTCGCCACAGAG
GATACATCATCGGCGTCCGAGACTGAGAGTGTCCCGTCACGGTCCCGGCGGGGAAAGGTGGAGGCAGCAG
GCCCTGGGGGAGAATCAGAGCCCACAGGTTCTGGAGGGACCCTGGCCCACACACCCCGGCGCTCACTGCC
CTCCCATCACGGCAAGAAGATGCGCATGGCTCGATGTGGACACTGTCGGGGCTGCCTACGTGTGCAGGAC
TGTGGGTCCTGTGTCAACTGCCTAGACAAGCCCAAGTTTGGGGGCCCTAACACCAAGAAGCAGTGCTGTG
TATACCGGAAGTGTGACAAAATAGAGGCTCGGAAGATGGAACGACTGGCTAAAAAAGGCCGGACGATAGT
GAAGACGCTGTTGCCCTGGGATTCCGATGAATCTCCTGAGGCCTCCCCTGGTCCTCCAGGCCCACGCCGG
GGGGCGGGAGCTGGGGGGCCCCGGGAGGAGGTGGTGGCCCACCCAGGGCCCGAGGAGCAGGACTCCCTCC
TGCAGCGCAAGTCAGCTCGGCGCTGCGTCAAACAGCGACCCTCCTATGATATCTTCGAGGATTCGGATGA
CTCGGAGCCCGGGGGCCCCCCTGCTCCTCGGCGTCGGACCCCCCGAGAAAATGAGCTGCCACTGCCAGAA
CCTGAGGAGCAGAGCCGGCCCCGCAAACCTACCCTGCAGCCTGTGTTGCAGCTCAAGGCCCGAAGGCGCC
TGGACAAGGATGCTTTGGCCCCTGGCCCCTTTGCTTCTTTTCCCAATGGCTGGACTGGAAAGCAGAAGTC
TCCCGATGGTGTGCACCGCGTCCGTGTGGATTTTAAGGAGGATTGTGATTTAGAGAACGTGTGGCTGATG
GGGGGCCTGAGTGTGCTCACCTCTGTGCCAGGGGGCCCCCCGATGGTGTGCTTGCTGTGTGCCAGCAAAG
GACTCCACGAGCTGGTGTTCTGTCAAGTCTGCTGTGACCCATTCCACCCATTCTGCCTGGAGGAGGCCGA
GCGGCCCCTGCCCCAGCATCACGACACCTGGTGCTGCCGTCGCTGCAAATTCTGCCACGTCTGTGGACGC
AAAGGTCGTGGATCCAAGCACCTCCTGGAGTGCGAGCGCTGCCGCCATGCATACCACCCGGCCTGTCTGG
GGCCCAGCTATCCAACCCGGGCCACGCGCAAACGGCGCCACTGGATCTGTTCAGCCTGTGTGCGCTGTAA
GAGCTGTGGGGCAACTCCAGGCAAGAACTGGGACGTCGAGTGGTCTGGAGATTACAGCCTCTGCCCCAGG
TGCACCCAGCTATATGAGAAAGGAAACTACTGCCCGATCTGTACACGCTGCTATGAAGACAACGACTATG
AGAGCAAGATGATGCAGTGCGCACAGTGCGATCACTGGGTGCATGCCAAGTGCGAGGGGCTCTCAGATGA
AGACTACGAGATCCTTTCAGGACTGCCAGACTCGGTGCTGTACACCTGCGGACCGTGTGCTGGGGCAGCG
CAGCCCCGCTGGCGAGAGGCCCTGAGCGGGGCCCTCCAGGGGGGCCTGCGCCAGGTGCTCCAGGGCCTGC
TGAGCTCCAAGGTGGTGGGCCCACTGCTGCTCTGCACCCAGTGTGGGCCAGATGGGAAGCAACTGCACCC
AGGACCCTGCGGCCTGCAAGCTGTGAGTCAGCGCTTCGAGGATGGCCACTACAAGTCTGTGCACAGCTTC
ATGGAGGACATGGTGGGCATCCTCATGCGGCACTCGGAGGAGGGAGAGACCCCGGACCGCCGGGCTGGAG
GCCAGATGAAGGGGCTCCTGCTGAAGCTGCTAGAATCTGCGTTCGGCTGGTTCGACGCCCACGACCCCAA
GTACTGGCGACGGAGTACCCGGCTGCCAAACGGAGTCCTTCCCAATGCGGTGTTGCCCCCATCCCTGGAT
CATGTCTATGCGCAGTGGAGACAGCAGGAACCAGAGACCCCAGAATCAGGGCAGCCTCCAGGGGATCCCT
CAGCAGCATTCCAGGGCAAGGATCCGGCTGCCTTCTCACACCTGGAGGACCCCCGTCAGTGTGCACTCTG
CCTCAAATACGGGGATGCAGACTCCAAGGAGGCGGGGCGGCTCTTGTACATCGGGCAGAACGAGTGGACA
CACGTCAACTGTGCCATCTGGTCGGCGGAAGTCTTCGAGGAGAACGACGGCTCCCTCAAGAATGTGCATG
CTGCTGTGGCCCGAGGGAGGCAGATGCGCTGCGAGCTCTGCCTGAAGCCTGGCGCCACGGTGGGCTGCTG
CCTGTCCTCCTGCCTCAGCAACTTCCACTTCATGTGTGCCCGGGCCAGCTACTGCATCTTCCAGGATGAC
AAGAAAGTCTTCTGCCAGAAACACACTGATCTCCTGGATGGCAAGGAAATTGTGAACCCCGATGGTTTTG
ATGTTCTCCGCCGAGTCTATGTGGACTTCGAGGGCATCAACTTCAAGCGGAAGTTCTTGACGGGGCTTGA
ACCCGATGCCATCAACGTGCTCATTGGTTCCATCCGCATTGACTCCCTGGGTACTCTGTCTGATCTCTCG
GACTGCGAGGGACGGCTCTTCCCCATTGGCTACCAGTGCTCCCGTCTGTACTGGAGCACAGTGGATGCTC
GGAGGCGCTGCTGGTATCGGTGCCGAATTCTGGAGTATCGGCCATGGGGGCCGAGGGAAGAGCCAGCTCA
CCTGGAGGCTGCAGAGGAGAACCAGACCATTGTGCACAGCCCCGCCCCTTCCTCAGAGCCCCCAGGTGGT
GAGGACCCCCCACTGGACACAGATGTTCTTGTCCCTGGAGCTCCTGAGCGCCACTCGCCCATTCAGAACC
TGGACCCTCCACTGCGGCCAGATTCAGGCAGCGCCCCTCCTCCAGCCCCCCGTTCTTTTTCGGGGGCTCG
AATCAAAGTGCCCAACTACTCGCCATCCCGGAGGCCCTTGGGGGGTGTCTCCTTTGGCCCCCTGCCCTCC
CCTGGAAGTCCATCTTCACTGACCCACCACATCCCCACAGTGGGAGACCCGGACTTCCCAGCTCCCCCCA
GACGTTCCCGTCGTCCCAGCCCTTTGGCTCCCAGGCCGCCTCCATCACGGTGGGCCTCCCCTCCTCTAAA
AACCTCCCCTCAGCTCAGGGTGCCCCCTCCTACCTCAGTCGTCACAGCCCTCACACCTACCTCAGGGGAG
CTGGCTCCCCCTGGCCCGGCCCCATCTCCACCACCCCCTGAAGACCTGGGCCCAGACTTCGAGGACATGG
AGGTGGTGTCAGGACTGAGTGCTGCTGACCTGGACTTCGCGGCCAGCCTGCTGGGGACTGAGCCCTTCCA
GGAAGAGATTGTAGCCGCTGGGGCCATGGGGAGCAGCCACGGGGGCCCGGGGGACAGCTCCGAGGAGGAG
TCCAGCCCCACCTCCCGCTACATCCACTTCCCTGTGACTGTGGTGTCCGCCCCTGGTCTGGCCCCCAGCG
CTACCCCTGGAGCCCCCCGCATTGAACAGCTGGACGGCGTGGACGACGGCACTGACAGTGAGGCTGAGGC
GGTGCAGCAGCCTCGGGGCCAGGGCACGCCTCCTTCGGGGCCAGGAGTAGTCCGGGCAGGGGTCCTTGGG
GCTGCAGGGGACAGGGCCCGGCCTCCTGAGGACCTGCCATCGGAAATTGTGGATTTTGTGTTGAAGAACC
TAGGGGGTCCTGGGGATGGAGGTGCTGGCCCTAGAGAGGAGTCACTCCCCCCGGCGCCTCCCCTGGCTAA
TGGCAGCCAGCCCTCCCAAGGCCTGACCGCCAGCCCAGCTGACCCCACCCGCACATTTGCCTGGCTCCCA
GGGGCCCCAGGGGTCCGGGTGTTAAGCCTTGGCCCTGCCCCTGAGCCCCCCAAACCCGCCACATCCAAAA
TCATACTTGTCAACAAGCTGGGGCAAGTATTTGTGAAGATGGCTGGGGAGGGTGAACCTGTCCCACCCCC
AGTGAAGCAGCCACCTTTGCCCCCCACCATTTCCCCCACGGCTCCCACCTCCTGGACTCTGCCCCCAGGC
CCCCTCCTCGGCGTGCTGCCCGTGGTCGGAGTGGTCCGCCCTGCCCCGCCCCCGCCACCCCCTCCCCTGA
CGCTGGTGCTGAGCAGTGGGCCAGCCAGCCCGCCCCGCCAGGCCATCCGCGTCAAGAGGGTGTCCACTTT
CTCCGGCCGGTCCCCGCCAGCACCTCCCCCATACAAAGCCCCCCGGCTGGATGAAGATGGAGAGGCCTCA
GAGGATACCCCTCAGGTTCCAGGGCTTGGCAGTGGCGGGTTTAGCCGTGTGAGGATGAAAACCCCCACAG
TGCGTGGGGTCCTTGACCTGGATCGGCCTGGGGAGCCCGCTGGGGAAGAAAGTCCTGGGCCCCTCCAGGA
ACGGTCCCCTTTGCTGCCACTTCCGGAAGATGGTCCTCCCCAGGTCCCCGATGGTCCCCCAGACCTGCTG
CTTGAGTCCCAGTGGCACCACTATTCAGGTGAGGCTTCGAGCTCTGAGGAAGAGCCTCCATCCCCAGATG
ATAAAGAGAACCAGGCCCCAAAACGGACTGGCCCACATCTGCGCTTCGAGATCAGCAGTGAGGATGGGTT
CAGCGTTGAGGCAGAGAGCTTGGAGGGGGCGTGGAGAACTCTGATCGAGAAAGTGCAAGAGGCCCGAGGG
CATGCCCGACTCAGACATCTCTCCTTTAGTGGAATGAGTGGGGCGAGACTCCTGGGCATCCACCATGATG
CTGTCATCTTCCTGGCCGAGCAGCTCCCCGGAGCCCAGCGTTGCCAGCACTATAAGTTCCGTTACCACCA
GCAGGGAGAGGGCCAGGAGGAGCCGCCCCTGAATCCCCATGGGGCTGCTCGGGCAGAGGTCTATCTCCGG
AAGTGCACCTTTGACATGTTCAACTTCCTGGCCTCCCAGCACCGGGTGCTCCCTGAGGGGGCCACCTGTG
ATGAGGAAGAGGATGAGGTGCAGCTCAGGTCAACCAGACGTGCCACCAGCCTGGAGCTGCCCATGGCCAT
GCGTTTTCGTCACCTTAAGAAGACGTCCAAAGAAGCTGTGGGTGTCTACAGATCAGCCATCCACGGGCGA
GGCCTGTTCTGTAAGCGCAACATCGACGCGGGGGAGATGGTCATCGAGTACTCTGGCATTGTCATCCGCT
CGGTGTTGACTGACAAGCGGGAGAAGTTCTACGATGGGAAGGGCATCGGGTGCTATATGTTCCGCATGGA
TGACTTTGATGTAGTGGACGCCACGATGCATGGCAATGCCGCCCGCTTCATCAACCACTCCTGTGAGCCC
AACTGCTTCTCTCGGGTCATCCACGTGGAGGGCCAGAAACACATTGTTATCTTCGCCCTGCGCCGCATCC
TGCGTGGTGAGGAGCTCACCTACGACTACAAGTTCCCCATCGAGGATGCCAGCAACAAGCTGCCCTGCAA
CTGTGGCGCCAAGCGCTGCCGTCGGTTCCTTAACTAGTAATGAACTAGTCCGTAACTTGAAAGTATTTCG
ATTTCTTGGCTTTATATATCTTGTGGAAAGGACGAAAGGAGTGTGCCGACTGACTATCA
