>Addgene plasmid #144349 | TFORF2699 | depositor partial sequence | sequence record 285163 | Barcode
AAGGAGTGTGCCGACTGACTATCA
